Addgene plasmid #72128: Plxnb2(L)-Fc-His
Purpose: Expresses the extracellular region of the PlexinB2 protein (ie, long), C-terminally fused to the Fc region of human IgG1 + 6X histidine tag.
Depositing lab: Woj Wojtowicz. Depositing organization: University of California, Berkeley. Publication: An extracellular biochemical screen reveals that FLRTs and Unc5s mediate neuronal subtype recognition in the retina. Visser JJ, Cheng Y, Perry SC, Chastain AB, Parsa B, Masri SS, Ray TA, Kay JN, Wojtowicz WM. Elife. 2015 Dec 3;4. pii: e08149. doi: 10.7554/eLife.08149. PubMed 26633812.
Backbone
  Vector backbone: pCMVi-SV40ori
  Vector type: Mammalian Expression
Growth in bacteria
  Bacterial resistance: Ampicillin, 100 μg/mL
  Growth temperature: 37°C
  Growth strain: DH5alpha
  Copy number: High Copy
Gene/Insert
  Gene/Insert name: Plxnb2 (alt names: Plexin B2; Debt; NCBI gene ID 140570; Reference sequence NM_001159521.2)
  Species: M. musculus (mouse)
  Insert size (bp): 3609
  Entrez Gene: Plxnb2 (a.k.a. Debt, plexin-B2)
  Promoter: CMV
  Tag / fusion protein: Fc-His (C terminal on backbone)
  Cloning method: Restriction Enzyme; 5′ cloning site NotI (not destroyed); 3′ cloning site AscI (not destroyed)
  Sequencing primers: 5′ GTCAGAGGTAACTCCCGTTGC; 3′ ATCATGAGGGTGTCCTTG
Terms and licenses: Academic/Nonprofit Terms; Industry Terms: Not Available to Industry
Depositor comments: Addgene Sanger sequencing found G209S within the Plxnb2 translation compared to NM_001159521.2.
How to cite: Plxnb2(L)-Fc-His was a gift from Woj Wojtowicz (Addgene plasmid # 72128 ; http://n2t.net/addgene:72128 ; RRID:Addgene_72128)
