[The description below was written by a language model from this plasmid's Addgene catalogue record and pLannotate feature annotations shown in this document.]
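Description:
Plxnb2(L)-Fc-His is a 9.3 kb mammalian expression plasmid built on the pCMVi-SV40ori backbone and designed to produce the mouse Plexin B2 ectodomain as a tagged fusion protein. It is propagated in E. coli as a high-copy plasmid through a ColE1/pUC-type origin and selected with ampicillin via the β-lactamase gene. The backbone also carries an f1 phage origin and short remnants of rop, bom and lacZα that have no evident function in the design. An annotated SV40 enhancer/early promoter region lies outside the expression cassette. This region normally contains the SV40 origin, which matches the backbone name and would allow episomal amplification in cells expressing large T antigen.

Expression is driven by the human CMV immediate early enhancer and promoter followed by CMV intron A, an arrangement commonly used to boost transcript processing and protein yield. Transcripts end at an SV40 polyadenylation signal. The 3,609 bp insert, cloned between retained NotI and AscI sites, encodes the extracellular region of Plexin B2, a receptor for class 4 semaphorins; "L" marks this as the long version. It is fused in frame at its C terminus to the Fc region of human IgG1 and a 6X histidine tag, both supplied by the backbone. The His tag is stated in the catalogue entry but not separately annotated in the feature table. Fc fusion typically dimerises the ectodomain and allows capture or detection with Fc-binding reagents, while the His tag supports metal-affinity purification. Repository sequencing found a G209S substitution relative to the reference sequence. The associated publication describes an extracellular biochemical interaction screen for neuronal recognition molecules in the retina, consistent with use as a recombinant binding reagent.
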