Features (pLannotate 1.2.2; 14 found; start..end, strand, type, name):
     25..408     +  enhancer       CMV enhancer: human cytomegalovirus immediate early enhancer
    410..609     +  promoter       CMV promoter: human cytomegalovirus (CMV) immediate early promoter
    748..1573    +  intron         CMV intron A: human cytomegalovirus intron A (Chapman et al., 1991)
   1610..5218    +  CDS            Plxnb2 (fragment): PLXB2_MOUSE - Experimental evidence at protein level: Swiss-Prot protein existence level 1. Cell surface receptor for SEMA4C, SEMA4D and SEMA4G that plays an important role in cell-cell signaling (PubMed:17554007). Plays a role in glutamatergic synapse development and is required for SEMA4A- mediated excitatory synapse development (PubMed:29981480). Binding to class 4 semaphorins promotes downstream activation of RHOA and phosphorylation of ERBB2 at 'Tyr-1248' (PubMed:17554007). Required for normal differentiation and migration of neuronal cells during brain corticogenesis and for normal embry
   5228..5908    +  CDS            IGHG1 (fragment): IGHG1_HUMAN - Experimental evidence at protein level: Swiss-Prot protein existence level 1. Constant region of immunoglobulin heavy chains. Immunoglobulins, also known as antibodies, are membrane-bound or secreted glycoproteins produced by B lymphocytes. In the recognition phase of humoral immunity, the membrane-bound immunoglobulins serve as receptors which, upon binding of a specific antigen, trigger the clonal expansion and differentiation of B lymphocytes into immunoglobulins- secreting plasma cells. Secreted immunoglobulins mediate the effector phase of humoral immunity, which results in
   5958..6079    +  polyA_signal   SV40 poly(A) signal: SV40 polyadenylation signal
   6288..6876    -  rep_origin     ori: high-copy-number ColE1/pMB1/pBR322/pUC origin of replication
   7047..7907    -  CDS            AmpR: β-lactamase; bla; confers resistance to ampicillin, carbenicillin, and related antibiotics
   7908..8012    -  promoter       AmpR promoter: bla
   8107..8142    +  CDS            rop (fragment): Rop protein, which maintains plasmids at low copy number; rop
   8165..8495    +  promoter       SV40 promoter: SV40 enhancer and early promoter
   8618..8717    +  misc_feature   bom (fragment): basis of mobility region from pBR322
   8745..9173    -  rep_origin     f1 ori (sequence partly withheld): f1 bacteriophage origin of replication; arrow indicates direction of (+) strand synthesis
   9177..9334    -  CDS            lacZα (fragment): LacZα fragment of β-galactosidase; lacZ fragment
>Addgene plasmid #72128 | Plxnb2(L)-Fc-His | depositor full sequence | sequence record 139328 | Full sequence
GTCGAGGTCTCGACGGTATCGATTGACATTGATTATTGACTAGCTAGTTATTAATAGTAATCAATTACGG
GGTCATTAGTTCATAGCCCATATATGGAGTTCCGCGTTACATAACTTACGGTAAATGGCCCGCCTGGCTG
ACCGCCCAACGACCCCCGCCCATTGACGTCAATAATGACGTATGTTCCCATAGTAACGCCAATAGGGACT
TTCCATTGACGTCAATGGGTGGAGTATTTACGGTAAACTGCCCACTTGGCAGTACATCAAGTGTATCATA
TGCCAAGTCCGCCCCCTATTGACGTCAATGACGGTAAATGGCCCGCCTGGCATTATGCCCAGTACATGAC
CTTACGGGACTTTCCTACTTGGCAGTACATCTACGTATTAGTCATCGCTATTACCATGGTGATGCGGTTT
TGGCAGTACACCAATGGGCGTGGATAGCGGTTTGACTCACGGGGATTTCCAAGTCTCCACCCCATTGACG
TCAATGGGAGTTTGTTTTGGCACCAAAATCAACGGGACTTTCCAAAATGTCGTAATAACCCCGCCCCGTT
GACGCAAATGGGCGGTAGGCGTGTACGGTGGGAGGTCTATATAAGCAGAGCTCGTTTAGTGAACCGTCAG
ATCGCCTGGAGACGCCATCCACGCTGTTTTGACCTCCATAGAAGACACCGGGACCGATCCAGCCTCCGCG
GCCGGGAACGGTGCATTGGAACGCGGATTCCCCGTGCCAAGAGTGACGTAAGTACCGCCTATAGACTCTA
TAGGCACACCCCTTTGGCTCTTATGCATGCTATACTGTTTTTGGCTTGGGGCCTATACACCCCCGCTTCC
ATATGCTATAGGTGATGGTATAGCTTAGCCTATAGGTGTGGGTTATTGACCATTATTGACCACTCCCCTA
TTGGTGACGATACTTTCCATTACTAATCCATAACATGGCTCTTTGCCACAACTATCTCTATTGGCTATAT
GCCAATACTCTGTCCTTCAGAGACTGACACGGACTCTGTATTTTTACAGGATGGGGTCCCATTTATTATT
TACAAATTCACATATACAACAACGCCGTCCCCCGTGCCCGCAGTTTTTATTAAACATAGCGTGGGATCTC
CACGCGAATCTCGGGTACGTGTTCCGGACATGGGCTCTTCTCCGGTAGCGGCGGAGCTTCCACATCCGAG
CCCTGGTCCCATGCCTCCAGCGGCTCATGGTCGCTCGGCAGCTCCTTGCTCCTAACAGTGGAGGCCAGAC
TTAGGCACAGCACAATGCCCACCACCACCAGTGTGCCGCACAAGGCCGTGGCGGTAGGGTATGTGTCTGA
AAATGAGCTCGGAGATTGGGCTCGCACCGCTGACGCAGATGGAAGACTTAAGGCAGCGGCAGAAGAAGAT
GCAGGCAGCTGAGTTGTTGTATTCTGATAAGAGTCAGAGGTAACTCCCGTTGCGGTGCTGTTAACGGTGG
AGGGCAGTGTAGTCTGAGCAGTACTCGTTGCTGCCGCGCGCGCCACCAGACATAATAGCTGACAGACTAA
CAGACTGTTCCTTTCCATGGGTCTTTTCTGCAGAAGCTTGAATTCTCGAGGATCCGCGGCCGCGCCACCA
TGGCTCTGCCACTCTGGGCCCTGACCTTTCTAGGTCTCACGGGCCTAGGGTTGAGCCTGCGGTCCCGAAA
GCCGGAGAGTTTCCGCAGTGAGACAGAGCTGAACCACCTGGCTGTGGATGAGGTCACAGGTGTGGTGTAT
GTCGGGGCAGTGAACGCGCTCTACCAGCTGAGTGCCGACCTGCACGTCCAGCAGCACGTGGTCACAGGCC
CCTTCATGGATAACAAGAAGTGCACACCACCCATTGAGGCCAGCCAGTGCCACGAAGCGGTGCTCACTGA
CAACTTCAACCAGCTGCTGCTGCTCGACCCACCGGGGAAACGCCTGGTGGAGTGTGGCAGCCTCTTCAAG
GGCATCTGTGCCCTGCGCGCCATGAGCAACATCTCGGTGCGCCTCTTCTACGAGGATGGCAGCGGCGAGA
AGTCCTTCGTGGCCAGCAATGACGAGAGAGTGGCCACCGTGGGGCTGGTGACCTCCACGCGCCCCGACGG
CGAGCGCGTGCTGTTTGTGGGCAAAGGCAATGGGCCGCACGACAATGGTATCATCGTGAGCACCCGCCTG
CTGGACAGGGCTGAGGGCCGGGAGGCCTTTGAGGCCTACTCTGACCACACCACCTTCAAGGCCAGCTACC
TGTCCACGAATACTCAGCAGTTTGTCGCAGCCTTTGAGGATGATTTCTATGTCTTCTTCGTCTTTAACCA
TCAAGACAAGCATCCTGCTAAGAACCGCACGCTGCTGGCGCGCATGTGCAAAGACGACCCCTCCTACTAT
TCCTATGTAGAGATGGACCTGCAGTGTCAGGATCCCAGTGACCCCCAAGACTCTGCCTTTGGCACCTGCC
TAGCCGCTTCTGTAGCCACATCGGGTGCTGGCAGAGCACTTTATGCTGTCTTCAGCAGAGATGGCCGGAG
CACTGGGGGACCTGGCGCGGGCCTCTGTGTGTTCCCGCTAGATAAAGTCCGTGAGAAGATAGAAGCCAAC
CGTAACGCCTGCTACACAGGTGCCCGAGAGGCAGGCCGCACTATCTTCTACAAGCCCTTCCACGGAGAAA
TCCAGTGTGGCGGCCATCTGATAGGTGCCAGCGAGAGCTTCCCATGCGGCTCGGAGCATCTGCCCTATCC
ACTGGGCAGTCGTGATGGACTCGTCGCCACAGCCGTGCTGCACCGCGGGGGCCTGAATCTGACAGCAGTG
ACAGTAACTGCCGAGAATGACCACACTGTTGCGTTCCTGGGCACCTCAGATGGCCGGATCCTTAAGGTGT
ACCTTGCTCCAGACGGCACTTCTGCAGAGTATGGTTCTATCCCAGTAGACATCAATAAGAAAATCAAGCA
GGACCTGGCACTGTCTGGAAACCTGTCCAGTCTGTATGCTATGACCCAGGACAAGGTGTTCCGGCTCCCA
GTACAAGAATGCCTGAGCTATGTAACCTGCGCTCAGTGTCGTGACTCCCAAGATCCCTACTGTGGCTGGT
GTGTCATCGAGGGACGATGCACCAGGAAGTCCGAGTGCTCACGGGCCGAGGAAACCGGACACTGGCTGTG
GAGCCGGGAGAAGTCCTGTGTGGCCATCACTGATGCCTTTCCACAGAACATGAGCCGGCGGGCCCAAGGA
GAGGTACGCCTGTCTGTCAGCCCCCTGCCCACCCTGACTGAGGACGATGAGTTACTGTGCCTCTTTGGTG
ACTCACCACCCCACCCTGCCCGGGTAGAGGACGATACCGTCATCTGTAATTCCCCAAGCAGCATCCCTAG
TACACCGCCAGGCCAAGACCATGTTGACGTGAGCATCCAGCTCCTCTTAAAAAGCGGCAGTGTCTTCCTC
ACCTCCCACCAGTATCCCTTCTATGACTGCCGTGAGGCCATGAGCCTGGTGGAGAACCTGCCGTGCATCT
CTTGTGCTAGCAACCGCTGGACTTGCCAATGGGACCTGCAGTACTACGAGTGTCGGGAGGCTTCGCCCAA
CCCAGAGGAGGGAATCATACGTGCCCACATGGAGGACAACTGCCCCCAGTTCCTGGCCCCTGACCCTTTG
GTCATCCCCATGAACCATGAGACAGAGGTGACCTTCCAGGGCAAGAACTTGGAGACTGTGAAGGTTTCTT
CCCTGTATGTGGGCAGTGAGCTGCTGAATTTTGAAGAGACTGTGACCATGCATGAATCAGACACCTTCTC
TTTTAGGACCCCAAAGCTATCCCATGATGGTAATGAGACACTGCCTCTTCACCTGTATGTTAAGTCCTTT
GGCAAGAACATTGACAGCAAGCTACAAGTGACTCTCTACAACTGCTCCTTTGGCCGCAGTGACTGTAGCC
TGTGTCTGGCTGCCGATCCTGCCTACAGGTGTGTGTGGTGCCGTGGGCAGAACCGGTGCGTGTACGAAGC
TCTGTGCAGCAATGTCACTTCTGAGTGCCCACCACCAGTTATCACTAGGATCCAGCCTGAGACGGGCCCG
CTGGGTGGGGGCATCCTGGTCACTATCCATGGGTCCAATCTGGGTGTCAAAGCAGATGACGTCAAGAAGA
TAACTGTGGCTGGCCAGAACTGTGCCTTTGAACCAAGAGGGTACTCCGTATCCACCCGGATTGTGTGTGC
AATTGAGGCTTCGGAGATGCCCTTCACAGGAGGCATTGAGGTGGATGTTAATGGAAAACTCGGCCATTCA
CCGCCACACGTCCAGTTCACTTATCAACAACCCCAGCCTCTCAGTGTGGAGCCACGACAGGGGCCACAGG
CAGGTGGCACCACATTGACCATCAATGGCACTCACCTGGACACAGGCTCCAAGGAGGATGTGCGGGTGAC
ACTCAATGACGTCCCTTGTGAAGTGACAAAGTTTGGAGCACAGCTACAGTGTGTCACAGGTCAACAGTTG
GCTCCAGGCCAGGTGACACTAGAAATCTACTATGGGGGCTCCAGAGTGCCCAGCCCCGGCATCTCTTTCA
CCTACTGCGAGAACCCCATGATACGAGCCTTTGAGCCATTGAGAAGCTTTGTCAGTGGTGGCCGGAGCAT
CAACGTTACTGGCCAGGGCTTCAGCCTCATCCAGAAGTTTGCCATGGTTGTCATCGCTGAGCCCTTGCGG
TCCTGGAGGCGGCGGCGGCGGGAGGCTGGAGCCCTGGAGCGTGTGACGGTCGAGGGCATGGAGTACGTGT
TCTACAACGACACCAAGGTCGTCTTCTTGTCTCCTGCTGTCCCCGAAGAGCCCGAGGCTTACAACCTCAC
CGTGCTGATACGGATGGACGGTCACTGTGCCCCGCTCAGGACCGAAGCCGGAGTCTTTGAGTATGTGGCA
GACCCCACCTTTGAGAACTTCACGGGTGGCGTCAAAAAGCAGGTCAACAAGCTCATCCACGCCCGGGGAA
CCAATCTGAACAAAGCCATGACTCTGGAGGAGGCAGAGGCATTTGTGGGTGCTGAGCGTTGCATTATGAA
GACGCTGACCGAGACGGACCTGTACTGCGAGCCCCCAGAGGTGCAGCCTCCACCCAAGCGGCGGCAGAAG
CGAGACACGGCACACAACCTACCTGAGTTCATTGTGAAGTTTGGCTCCCGAGAGTGGGTGCTAGGCCGAG
TGGAGTACGACACGCGTGCGAGTGACGTGCCGCTCAGTGGCGCGCCTGACAAAACTCACACATGCCCACC
GTGCCCAGCACCTGAACTCCTGGGGGGACCGTCAGTCTTCCTCTTCCCCCCAAAACCCAAGGACACCCTC
ATGATCTCCCGGACCCCTGAGGTCACATGCGTGGTGGTGGACGTGAGCCACGAAGACCCTGAGGTCAAGT
TCAACTGGTACGTGGACGGCGTGGAGGTGCATAATGCCAAGACAAAGCCGCGGGAGGAGCAGTACAACAG
CACGTACCGTGTGGTCAGCGTCCTCACCGTCCTGCACCAGGACTGGCTGAATGGCAAGGAGTACAAGTGC
AAGGTCTCCAACAAAGCCCTCCCAGCCCCCATCGAGAAAACCATCTCCAAAGCCAAAGGGCAGCCCCGAG
AACCACAGGTGTATACCCTGCCCCCATCCCGGGATGAGCTGACCAAGAACCAGGTCAGCCTGACCTGCCT
GGTCAAAGGCTTCTATCCCAGCGACATCGCCGTGGAGTGGGAGAGCAATGGGCAGCCGGAGAACAACTAC
AAGACCACGCCTCCCGTGCTGGACTCCGACGGCTCCTTCTTCCTCTACAGCAAGCTCACCGTGGACAAGA
GCAGGTGGCAGCAGGGGAACGTCTTCTCATGCTCCGTGATGCATGAGGCTCTGCACAACCACTACACGCA
GAAGAGCCTCTCCCTGTCTCCGGGTAAAGGCGGCCATCATCACCATCACCATTAATCTAGAGATCTTATT
AAAGCAGAACTTGTTTATTGCAGCTTATAATGGTTACAAATAAAGCAATAGCATCACAAATTTCACAAAT
AAAGCATTTTTTTCACTGCATTCTAGTTGTGGTTTGTCCAAACTCATCAATGTATCTTATCATGTCTGGT
CGACTCTAGCTAGACTCTTCCGCTTCCTCGCTCACTGACTCGCTGCGCTCGGTCGTTCGGCTGCGGCGAG
CGGTATCAGCTCACTCAAAGGCGGTAATACGGTTATCCACAGAATCAGGGGATAACGCAGGAAAGAACAT
GTGAGCAAAAGGCCAGCAAAAGGCCAGGAACCGTAAAAAGGCCGCGTTGCTGGCGTTTTTCCATAGGCTC
CGCCCCCCTGACGAGCATCACAAAAATCGACGCTCAAGTCAGAGGTGGCGAAACCCGACAGGACTATAAA
GATACCAGGCGTTTCCCCCTGGAAGCTCCCTCGTGCGCTCTCCTGTTCCGACCCTGCCGCTTACCGGATA
CCTGTCCGCCTTTCTCCCTTCGGGAAGCGTGGCGCTTTCTCATAGCTCACGCTGTAGGTATCTCAGTTCG
GTGTAGGTCGTTCGCTCCAAGCTGGGCTGTGTGCACGAACCCCCCGTTCAGCCCGACCGCTGCGCCTTAT
CCGGTAACTATCGTCTTGAGTCCAACCCGGTAAGACACGACTTATCGCCACTGGCAGCAGCCACTGGTAA
CAGGATTAGCAGAGCGAGGTATGTAGGCGGTGCTACAGAGTTCTTGAAGTGGTGGCCTAACTACGGCTAC
ACTAGAAGAACAGTATTTGGTATCTGCGCTCTGCTGAAGCCAGTTACCTTCGGAAAAAGAGTTGGTAGCT
CTTGATCCGGCAAACAAACCACCGCTGGTAGCGGTGGTTTTTTTGTTTGCAAGCAGCAGATTACGCGCAG
AAAAAAAGGATCTCAAGAAGATCCTTTGATCTTTTCTACGGGGTCTGACGCTCAGTGGAACGAAAACTCA
CGTTAAGGGATTTTGGTCATGAGATTATCAAAAAGGATCTTCACCTAGATCCTTTTAAATTAAAAATGAA
GTTTTAAATCAATCTAAAGTATATATGAGTAAACTTGGTCTGACAGTTACCAATGCTTAATCAGTGAGGC
ACCTATCTCAGCGATCTGTCTATTTCGTTCATCCATAGTTGCCTGACTCCCCGTCGTGTAGATAACTACG
ATACGGGAGGGCTTACCATCTGGCCCCAGTGCTGCAATGATACCGCGAGACCCACGCTCACCGGCTCCAG
ATTTATCAGCAATAAACCAGCCAGCCGGAAGGGCCGAGCGCAGAAGTGGTCCTGCAACTTTATCCGCCTC
CATCCAGTCTATTAATTGTTGCCGGGAAGCTAGAGTAAGTAGTTCGCCAGTTAATAGTTTGCGCAACGTT
GTTGCCATTGCTACAGGCATCGTGGTGTCACGCTCGTCGTTTGGTATGGCTTCATTCAGCTCCGGTTCCC
AACGATCAAGGCGAGTTACATGATCCCCCATGTTGTGCAAAAAAGCGGTTAGCTCCTTCGGTCCTCCGAT
CGTTGTCAGAAGTAAGTTGGCCGCAGTGTTATCACTCATGGTTATGGCAGCACTGCATAATTCTCTTACT
GTCATGCCATCCGTAAGATGCTTTTCTGTGACTGGTGAGTACTCAACCAAGTCATTCTGAGAATAGTGTA
TGCGGCGACCGAGTTGCTCTTGCCCGGCGTCAATACGGGATAATACCGCGCCACATAGCAGAACTTTAAA
AGTGCTCATCATTGGAAAACGTTCTTCGGGGCGAAAACTCTCAAGGATCTTACCGCTGTTGAGATCCAGT
TCGATGTAACCCACTCGTGCACCCAACTGATCTTCAGCATCTTTTACTTTCACCAGCGTTTCTGGGTGAG
CAAAAACAGGAAGGCAAAATGCCGCAAAAAAGGGAATAAGGGCGACACGGAAATGTTGAATACTCATACT
CTTCCTTTTTCAATATTATTGAAGCATTTATCAGGGTTATTGTCTCATGAGCGGATACATATTTGAATGT
ATTTAGAAAAATAAACAAATAGGGGTTCCGCGCACATTTCCCCGAAAAGTGCCACCTGACGTCTAAGAAA
CCATTATTATCATGACATTAACCTATAAAAATAGGCGTATCACGAGGCCCTTTCGTCTCGCGCGTTTCGG
TGATGACGGTGAAAACCTCTGACACATGCAGCTCCCGGAGGAATGTGTGTCAGTTAGGGTGTGGAAAGTC
CCCAGGCTCCCCAGGCAGGCAGAAGTATGCAAAGCATGCATCTCAATTAGTCAGCAACCAGGTGTGGAAA
GTCCCCAGGCTCCCCAGCAGGCAGAAGTATGCAAAGCATGCATCTCAATTAGTCAGCAACCATAGTCCCG
CCCCTAACTCCGCCCATCCCGCCCCTAACTCCGCCCAGTTCCGCCCATTCTCCGCCCCATGGCTGACTAA
TTTTTTTTATTTATGCAGAGGCCGAGGCCGCCTCTGCCTCTGAGCTATTCCAGAAGTAGTGAGGAGGCTT
TTTTGGAGGCCTAGGCTTTTGCAAAAAGCTCCCGGGAGCTTGTATATCCATTTTCGTCCCGGAGACGGTC
ACAGCTTGTCTGTAAGCGGATGCCGGGAGCAGACAAGCCCGTCAGGGCGCGTCAGCGGGTGTTGGCGGGT
GTCGGGGCTGGCTTAACTATGCGGCATCAGAGCAGATTGTACTGAGAGTGCACCATATGCGGTGTGAAAT
ACCGCACAGATGCGTAAGGAGAAAATACCGCATCAGGAAATTGTAAGCGTTAATATTTTGTTAAAATTCG
CGTTAAATTTTTGTTAAATCAGCTCATTTTTTAACCAATAGGCCGAAATCGGCAAAATCCCTTATAAATC
AAAAGAATAGACCGAGATAGGGT
[37 nt withheld, positions 8844-8880]
AAAGAACGTGGACTCCAACGTCAAAGG
[49 nt withheld, positions 8908-8956]
T
[91 nt withheld, positions 8958-9048]
G
[124 nt withheld, positions 9050-9173]
CCATTCGCCATTCAGGCTGCGCAACTGTTGGGAAGGGCGATCGGTGCGGGCCTCTTCGCTATTACGCCAG
CTGGCGAAAGGGGGATGTGCTGCAAGGCGATTAAGTTGGGTAACGCCAGGGTTTTCCCAGTCACGACGTT
GTAAAACGACGGCCAGTGAATT
