>Addgene plasmid #72128 | Plxnb2(L)-Fc-His | addgene partial sequence | sequence record 138644 | pMRB101-F 5'-aagatgcaggcagctgagtt-3'
ACGGTGGAGGGCAGTGTAGTCTGAGCAGTACTCGTTGCTGCCGCGCGCGCCACCAGACATAATAGCTGAC
AGACTAACAGACTGTTCCTTTCCATGGGTCTTTTCTGCAGAAGCTTGAATTCTCGAGGATCCGCGGCCGC
GCCACCATGGCTCTGCCACTCTGGGCCCTGACCTTTCTAGGTCTCACGGGCCTAGGGTTGAGCCTGCGGT
CCCGAAAGCCGGAGAGTTTCCGCAGTGAGACAGAGCTGAACCACCTGGCTGTGGATGAGGTCACAGGTGT
GGTGTATGTCGGGGCAGTGAACGCGCTCTACCAGCTGAGTGCCGACCTGCACGTCCAGCAGCACGTGGTC
ACAGGCCCCTTCATGGATAACAAGAAGTGCACACCACCCATTGAGGCCAGCCAGTGCCACGAAGCGGTGC
TCACTGACAACTTCAACCAGCTGCTGCTGCTCGACCCACCGGGGAAACGCCTGGTGGAGTGTGGCAGCCT
CTTCAAGGGCATCTGTGCCCTGCGCGCCATGAGCAACATCTCGGTGCGCCTCTTCTACGAGGATGGCAGC
GGCGAGAAGTCCTTCGTGGCCAGCAATGACGAGAGAGTGGCCACCGTGGGGCTGGTGACCTCCACGCGCC
CCGACGGCGAGCGCGTGCTGTTTGTGGGCAAAGGCAATGGGCCGCACGACAATGGTATCATCGTGAGCAC
CCGCCTGCTGGACAGGGCTGAGGGCCGGGAGGCCTTTGAGGCCTACTCTGACCACACCACCTTCAAGGCC
AGCTACCTGTCCACGAATACTCAGCAGTTTGTCGCAGCCTTTGAGGATGATTTCTATGTCTTCTTCGTCT
TTAACCATCAAGACA
