>Addgene plasmid #72128 | Plxnb2(L)-Fc-His | addgene partial sequence | sequence record 139327 | SV40pA-R 5'-GAAATTTGTGATGCTATTGC-3'
ATAAGATCTCTAGATTAATGGTGATGGTGATGATGGCCGCCTTTACCCGGAGACAGGGAGAGGCTCTTCT
GCGTGTAGTGGTTGTGCAGAGCCTCATGCATCACGGAGCATGAGAAGACGTTCCCCTGCTGCCACCTGCT
CTTGTCCACGGTGAGCTTGCTGTAGAGGAAGAAGGAGCCGTCGGAGTCCAGCACGGGAGGCGTGGTCTTG
TAGTTGTTCTCCGGCTGCCCATTGCTCTCCCACTCCACGGCGATGTCGCTGGGATAGAAGCCTTTGACCA
GGCAGGTCAGGCTGACCTGGTTCTTGGTCAGCTCATCCCGGGATGGGGGCAGGGTATACACCTGTGGTTC
TCGGGGCTGCCCTTTGGCTTTGGAGATGGTTTTCTCGATGGGGGCTGGGAGGGCTTTGTTGGAGACCTTG
CACTTGTACTCCTTGCCATTCAGCCAGTCCTGGTGCAGGACGGTGAGGACGCTGACCACACGGTACGTGC
TGTTGTACTGCTCCTCCCGCGGCTTTGTCTTGGCATTATGCACCTCCACGCCGTCCACGTACCAGTTGAA
CTTGACCTCAGGGTCTTCGTGGCTCACGTCCACCACCACGCATGTGACCTCAGGGGTCCGGGAGATCATG
AGGGTGTCCTTGGGTTTTGGGGGGAAGAGGAAGACTGACGGTCCCCCCAGGAGTTCAGGTGCTGGGCACG
GTGGGCATGTGTGAGTTTTGTCAGGCGCGCCACTGAGCGGCACGTCACTCGCACGCGTGTCGTACTCCAC
TCGGCCTAGCACCCACTCTCGGGAGCCAAACTTCACAATGAACTCAGGTA
